>Addgene plasmid #193272 | CBE-T1.3 | addgene full sequence | sequence record 379866 | Addgene NGS Result
AAGCTACAACAAGGCAAGGCTTGACCGACAATTGCATGAAGAATCTGCTTAGGGTTAGGCGTTTTGCGCT
GCTTCGCGATGTACGGGCCAGATATACGCGTTGACATTGATTATTGACTAGTTATTAATAGTAATCAATT
ACGGGGTCATTAGTTCATAGCCCATATATGGAGTTCCGCGTTACATAACTTACGGTAAATGGCCCGCCTG
GCTGACCGCCCAACGACCCCCGCCCATTGACGTCAATAATGACGTATGTTCCCATAGTAACGCCAATAGG
GACTTTCCATTGACGTCAATGGGTGGAGTATTTACGGTAAACTGCCCACTTGGCAGTACATCAAGTGTAT
CATATGCCAAGTACGCCCCCTATTGACGTCAATGACGGTAAATGGCCCGCCTGGCATTATGCCCAGTACA
TGACCTTATGGGACTTTCCTACTTGGCAGTACATCTACGTATTAGTCATCGCTATTACCATGGTGATGCG
GTTTTGGCAGTACATCAATGGGCGTGGATAGCGGTTTGACTCACGGGGATTTCCAAGTCTCCACCCCATT
GACGTCAATGGGAGTTTGTTTTGGCACCAAAATCAACGGGACTTTCCAAAATGTCGTAACAACTCCGCCC
CATTGACGCAAATGGGCGGTAGGCGTGTACGGTGGGAGGTCTATATAAGCAGAGCTGGTTTAGTGAACCG
TCAGATCCGCTAGAGATCCGCGGCCGCTAATACGACTCACTATAGGGAGAGCCGCCACCATGAGCGAGGT
GGAATACAGCCACGAGTACTGGATGCGGCACGCTCTGACCCTGGCTAAGCGGGCCAGAGATGAAAGACAC
GTGCCCGTGGGCGCCGTGCTGGTGCTGAACAACCGGGTGATCGGCGAAGGCTGGAACAGAGCCAAGGGCC
TGCATGATCCTACAGCCCACGCCGAGATTATGGCCCTGAGACAGGGCGGACTCGTGATGCAGAATTACCG
GCTGTACGACGCCACCCTGTATACAACCTTCGAGCCTTGTGTGATGTGCGCCGGCGCTATGATCCACTCT
AGAATCGGCAGAGTTGTGTTCGGCGTGTGCAATGCCAAAACACACGCTTGTATGTCCCTGATGGACGTGC
TGCACCACCCTGGAATGAACCACAGAGTGGAAATCACCGAGGGCATCCTGGCCGACGAGTGCGAGGCCCT
GCTGTGCAGATTCTTCCGGATGCCAAGAAGGGTCTTTAACGCCCAAAAGAAGGCCCAGAGCAGCACCGAC
TCTGGTGGTTCTTCTGGTGGTTCTAGCGGCAGCGAGACTCCCGGGACCTCAGAGTCCGCCACACCCGAAA
GTTCTGGTGGTTCTTCTGGTGGTTCTGACAAGAAGTACAGCATCGGCCTGGCCATCGGCACCAACTCTGT
GGGCTGGGCCGTGATCACCGACGAGTACAAGGTGCCCAGCAAGAAATTCAAGGTGCTGGGCAACACCGAC
CGGCACAGCATCAAGAAGAACCTGATCGGAGCCCTGCTGTTCGACAGCGGCGAAACAGCCGAGGCCACCC
GGCTGAAGAGAACCGCCAGAAGAAGATACACCAGACGGAAGAACCGGATCTGCTATCTGCAAGAGATCTT
CAGCAACGAGATGGCCAAGGTGGACGACAGCTTCTTCCACAGACTGGAAGAGTCCTTCCTGGTGGAAGAG
GATAAGAAGCACGAGCGGCACCCCATCTTCGGCAACATCGTGGACGAGGTGGCCTACCACGAGAAGTACC
CCACCATCTACCACCTGAGAAAGAAACTGGTGGACAGCACCGACAAGGCCGACCTGCGGCTGATCTATCT
GGCCCTGGCCCACATGATCAAGTTCCGGGGCCACTTCCTGATCGAGGGCGACCTGAACCCCGACAACAGC
GACGTGGACAAGCTGTTCATCCAGCTGGTGCAGACCTACAACCAGCTGTTCGAGGAAAACCCCATCAACG
CCAGCGGCGTGGACGCCAAGGCCATCCTGTCTGCCAGACTGAGCAAGAGCAGACGGCTGGAAAATCTGAT
CGCCCAGCTGCCCGGCGAGAAGAAGAATGGCCTGTTCGGAAACCTGATTGCCCTGAGCCTGGGCCTGACC
CCCAACTTCAAGAGCAACTTCGACCTGGCCGAGGATGCCAAACTGCAGCTGAGCAAGGACACCTACGACG
ACGACCTGGACAACCTGCTGGCCCAGATCGGCGACCAGTACGCCGACCTGTTTCTGGCCGCCAAGAACCT
GTCCGACGCCATCCTGCTGAGCGACATCCTGAGAGTGAACACCGAGATCACCAAGGCCCCCCTGAGCGCC
TCTATGATCAAGAGATACGACGAGCACCACCAGGACCTGACCCTGCTGAAAGCTCTCGTGCGGCAGCAGC
TGCCTGAGAAGTACAAAGAGATTTTCTTCGACCAGAGCAAGAACGGCTACGCCGGCTACATTGACGGCGG
AGCCAGCCAGGAAGAGTTCTACAAGTTCATCAAGCCCATCCTGGAAAAGATGGACGGCACCGAGGAACTG
CTCGTGAAGCTGAACAGAGAGGACCTGCTGCGGAAGCAGCGGACCTTCGACAACGGCAGCATCCCCCACC
AGATCCACCTGGGAGAGCTGCACGCCATTCTGCGGCGGCAGGAAGATTTTTACCCATTCCTGAAGGACAA
CCGGGAAAAGATCGAGAAGATCCTGACCTTCCGCATCCCCTACTACGTGGGCCCTCTGGCCAGGGGAAAC
AGCAGATTCGCCTGGATGACCAGAAAGAGCGAGGAAACCATCACCCCCTGGAACTTCGAGGAAGTGGTGG
ACAAGGGCGCTTCCGCCCAGAGCTTCATCGAGCGGATGACCAACTTCGATAAGAACCTGCCCAACGAGAA
GGTGCTGCCCAAGCACAGCCTGCTGTACGAGTACTTCACCGTGTATAACGAGCTGACCAAAGTGAAATAC
GTGACCGAGGGAATGAGAAAGCCCGCCTTCCTGAGCGGCGAGCAGAAAAAGGCCATCGTGGACCTGCTGT
TCAAGACCAACCGGAAAGTGACCGTGAAGCAGCTGAAAGAGGACTACTTCAAGAAAATCGAGTGCTTCGA
CTCCGTGGAAATCTCCGGCGTGGAAGATCGGTTCAACGCCTCCCTGGGCACATACCACGATCTGCTGAAA
ATTATCAAGGACAAGGACTTCCTGGACAATGAGGAAAACGAGGACATTCTGGAAGATATCGTGCTGACCC
TGACACTGTTTGAGGACAGAGAGATGATCGAGGAACGGCTGAAAACCTATGCCCACCTGTTCGACGACAA
AGTGATGAAGCAGCTGAAGCGGCGGAGATACACCGGCTGGGGCAGGCTGAGCCGGAAGCTGATCAACGGC
ATCCGGGACAAGCAGTCCGGCAAGACAATCCTGGATTTCCTGAAGTCCGACGGCTTCGCCAACAGAAACT
TCATGCAGCTGATCCACGACGACAGCCTGACCTTTAAAGAGGACATCCAGAAAGCCCAGGTGTCCGGCCA
GGGCGATAGCCTGCACGAGCACATTGCCAATCTGGCCGGCAGCCCCGCCATTAAGAAGGGCATCCTGCAG
ACAGTGAAGGTGGTGGACGAGCTCGTGAAAGTGATGGGCCGGCACAAGCCCGAGAACATCGTGATCGAAA
TGGCCAGAGAGAACCAGACCACCCAGAAGGGACAGAAGAACAGCCGCGAGAGAATGAAGCGGATCGAAGA
GGGCATCAAAGAGCTGGGCAGCCAGATCCTGAAAGAACACCCCGTGGAAAACACCCAGCTGCAGAACGAG
AAGCTGTACCTGTACTACCTGCAGAATGGGCGGGATATGTACGTGGACCAGGAACTGGACATCAACCGGC
TGTCCGACTACGATGTGGACCATATCGTGCCTCAGAGCTTTCTGAAGGACGACTCCATCGACAACAAGGT
GCTGACCAGAAGCGACAAGAACCGGGGCAAGAGCGACAACGTGCCCTCCGAAGAGGTCGTGAAGAAGATG
AAGAACTACTGGCGGCAGCTGCTGAACGCCAAGCTGATTACCCAGAGAAAGTTCGACAATCTGACCAAGG
CCGAGAGAGGCGGCCTGAGCGAACTGGATAAGGCCGGCTTCATCAAGAGACAGCTGGTGGAAACCCGGCA
GATCACAAAGCACGTGGCACAGATCCTGGACTCCCGGATGAACACTAAGTACGACGAGAATGACAAGCTG
ATCCGGGAAGTGAAAGTGATCACCCTGAAGTCCAAGCTGGTGTCCGATTTCCGGAAGGATTTCCAGTTTT
ACAAAGTGCGCGAGATCAACAACTACCACCACGCCCACGACGCCTACCTGAACGCCGTCGTGGGAACCGC
CCTGATCAAAAAGTACCCTAAGCTGGAAAGCGAGTTCGTGTACGGCGACTACAAGGTGTACGACGTGCGG
AAGATGATCGCCAAGAGCGAGCAGGAAATCGGCAAGGCTACCGCCAAGTACTTCTTCTACAGCAACATCA
TGAACTTTTTCAAGACCGAGATTACCCTGGCCAACGGCGAGATCCGGAAGCGGCCTCTGATCGAGACAAA
CGGCGAAACCGGGGAGATCGTGTGGGATAAGGGCCGGGATTTTGCCACCGTGCGGAAAGTGCTGAGCATG
CCCCAAGTGAATATCGTGAAAAAGACCGAGGTGCAGACAGGCGGCTTCAGCAAAGAGTCTATCCTGCCCA
AGAGGAACAGCGATAAGCTGATCGCCAGAAAGAAGGACTGGGACCCTAAGAAGTACGGCGGCTTCGACAG
CCCCACCGTGGCCTATTCTGTGCTGGTGGTGGCCAAAGTGGAAAAGGGCAAGTCCAAGAAACTGAAGAGT
GTGAAAGAGCTGCTGGGGATCACCATCATGGAAAGAAGCAGCTTCGAGAAGAATCCCATCGACTTTCTGG
AAGCCAAGGGCTACAAAGAAGTGAAAAAGGACCTGATCATCAAGCTGCCTAAGTACTCCCTGTTCGAGCT
GGAAAACGGCCGGAAGAGAATGCTGGCCTCTGCCGGCGAACTGCAGAAGGGAAACGAACTGGCCCTGCCC
TCCAAATATGTGAACTTCCTGTACCTGGCCAGCCACTATGAGAAGCTGAAGGGCTCCCCCGAGGATAATG
AGCAGAAACAGCTGTTTGTGGAACAGCACAAGCACTACCTGGACGAGATCATCGAGCAGATCAGCGAGTT
CTCCAAGAGAGTGATCCTGGCCGACGCTAATCTGGACAAAGTGCTGTCCGCCTACAACAAGCACCGGGAT
AAGCCCATCAGAGAGCAGGCCGAGAATATCATCCACCTGTTTACCCTGACCAATCTGGGAGCCCCTGCCG
CCTTCAAGTACTTTGACACCACCATCGACCGGAAGAGGTACACCAGCACCAAAGAGGTGCTGGACGCCAC
CCTGATCCACCAGAGCATCACCGGCCTGTACGAGACACGGATCGACCTGTCTCAGCTGGGAGGTGACTCT
GGTGGAAGCGGAGGATCTGGCGGCAGCACCAATCTGAGCGACATCATCGAGAAAGAGACAGGCAAGCAGC
TGGTCATCCAAGAGTCCATCCTGATGCTGCCTGAAGAGGTGGAAGAAGTGATCGGCAACAAGCCCGAGTC
CGACATCCTGGTGCACACCGCCTACGATGAGAGCACCGACGAGAACGTGATGCTGCTGACCTCTGACGCC
CCTGAGTACAAGCCTTGGGCTCTCGTGATCCAGGACAGCAACGGCGAGAACAAGATCAAGATGCTGAGCG
GCGGCTCTGGTGGCTCTGGCGGATCTACAAACCTGTCCGATATTATTGAGAAAGAAACCGGGAAACAGCT
CGTGATTCAAGAGTCTATTCTCATGCTCCCGGAAGAAGTCGAGGAAGTCATTGGAAACAAGCCTGAGAGC
GATATTCTGGTCCATACAGCCTACGACGAGTCTACCGATGAGAATGTCATGCTCCTCACCAGCGACGCTC
CCGAGTATAAGCCATGGGCACTTGTCATTCAGGACTCCAATGGGGAAAACAAAATCAAAATGCTCCCAAA
GAAAAAACGCAAGGTGGAGGGAGCTGATAAGCGCACCGCCGATGGTTCCGAGTTCGAAAGCCCCAAGAAG
AAGAGGAAAGTCTAACCGGTCATCATCACCATCACCATTGAGTTTAAACCCGCTGATCAGCCTCGACTGT
GCCTTCTAGTTGCCAGCCATCTGTTGTTTGCCCCTCCCCCGTGCCTTCCTTGACCCTGGAAGGTGCCACT
CCCACTGTCCTTTCCTAATAAAATGAGGAAATTGCATCGCATTGTCTGAGTAGGTGTCATTCTATTCTGG
GGGGTGGGGTGGGGCAGGACAGCAAGGGGGAGGATTGGGAAGACAATAGCAGGCATGCTGGGGATGCGGT
GGGCTCTATGGCTTCTGAGGCGGAAAGAACCAGCTGGGGCTCGATACCGTCGACCTCTAGCTAGAGCTTG
GCGTAATCATGGTCATAGCTGTTTCCTGTGTGAAATTGTTATCCGCTCACAATTCCACACAACATACGAG
CCGGAAGCATAAAGTGTAAAGCCTAGGGTGCCTAATGAGTGAGCTAACTCACATTAATTGCGTTGCGCTC
ACTGCCCGCTTTCCAGTCGGGAAACCTGTCGTGCCAGCTGCATTAATGAATCGGCCAACGCGCGGGGAGA
GGCGGTTTGCGTATTGGGCGCTCTTCCGCTTCCTCGCTCACTGACTCGCTGCGCTCGGTCGTTCGGCTGC
GGCGAGCGGTATCAGCTCACTCAAAGGCGGTAATACGGTTATCCACAGAATCAGGGGATAACGCAGGAAA
GAACATGTGAGCAAAAGGCCAGCAAAAGGCCAGGAACCGTAAAAAGGCCGCGTTGCTGGCGTTTTTCCAT
AGGCTCCGCCCCCCTGACGAGCATCACAAAAATCGACGCTCAAGTCAGAGGTGGCGAAACCCGACAGGAC
TATAAAGATACCAGGCGTTTCCCCCTGGAAGCTCCCTCGTGCGCTCTCCTGTTCCGACCCTGCCGCTTAC
CGGATACCTGTCCGCCTTTCTCCCTTCGGGAAGCGTGGCGCTTTCTCATAGCTCACGCTGTAGGTATCTC
AGTTCGGTGTAGGTCGTTCGCTCCAAGCTGGGCTGTGTGCACGAACCCCCCGTTCAGCCCGACCGCTGCG
CCTTATCCGGTAACTATCGTCTTGAGTCCAACCCGGTAAGACACGACTTATCGCCACTGGCAGCAGCCAC
TGGTAACAGGATTAGCAGAGCGAGGTATGTAGGCGGTGCTACAGAGTTCTTGAAGTGGTGGCCTAACTAC
GGCTACACTAGAAGAACAGTATTTGGTATCTGCGCTCTGCTGAAGCCAGTTACCTTCGGAAAAAGAGTTG
GTAGCTCTTGATCCGGCAAACAAACCACCGCTGGTAGCGGTGGTTTTTTTGTTTGCAAGCAGCAGATTAC
GCGCAGAAAAAAAGGATCTCAAGAAGATCCTTTGATCTTTTCTACGGGGTCTGACGCTCAGTGGAACGAA
AACTCACGTTAAGGGATTTTGGTCATGAGATTATCAAAAAGGATCTTCACCTAGATCCTTTTAAATTAAA
AATGAAGTTTTAAATCAATCTAAAGTATATATGAGTAAACTTGGTCTGACAGTTACCAATGCTTAATCAG
TGAGGCACCTATCTCAGCGATCTGTCTATTTCGTTCATCCATAGTTGCCTGACTCCCCGTCGTGTAGATA
ACTACGATACGGGAGGGCTTACCATCTGGCCCCAGTGCTGCAATGATACCGCGAGACCCACGCTCACCGG
CTCCAGATTTATCAGCAATAAACCAGCCAGCCGGAAGGGCCGAGCGCAGAAGTGGTCCTGCAACTTTATC
CGCCTCCATCCAGTCTATTAATTGTTGCCGGGAAGCTAGAGTAAGTAGTTCGCCAGTTAATAGTTTGCGC
AACGTTGTTGCCATTGCTACAGGCATCGTGGTGTCACGCTCGTCGTTTGGTATGGCTTCATTCAGCTCCG
GTTCCCAACGATCAAGGCGAGTTACATGATCCCCCATGTTGTGCAAAAAAGCGGTTAGCTCCTTCGGTCC
TCCGATCGTTGTCAGAAGTAAGTTGGCCGCAGTGTTATCACTCATGGTTATGGCAGCACTGCATAATTCT
CTTACTGTCATGCCATCCGTAAGATGCTTTTCTGTGACTGGTGAGTACTCAACCAAGTCATTCTGAGAAT
AGTGTATGCGGCGACCGAGTTGCTCTTGCCCGGCGTCAATACGGGATAATACCGCGCCACATAGCAGAAC
TTTAAAAGTGCTCATCATTGGAAAACGTTCTTCGGGGCGAAAACTCTCAAGGATCTTACCGCTGTTGAGA
TCCAGTTCGATGTAACCCACTCGTGCACCCAACTGATCTTCAGCATCTTTTACTTTCACCAGCGTTTCTG
GGTGAGCAAAAACAGGAAGGCAAAATGCCGCAAAAAAGGGAATAAGGGCGACACGGAAATGTTGAATACT
CATACTCTTCCTTTTTCAATATTATTGAAGCATTTATCAGGGTTATTGTCTCATGAGCGGATACATATTT
GAATGTATTTAGAAAAATAAACAAATAGGGGTTCCGCGCACATTTCCCCGAAAAGTGCCACCTGACGTCG
ACGGATCGGGAGATCGATCTCCCGATCCCCTAGGGTCGACTCTCAGTACAATCTGCTCTGATGCCGCATA
GTTAAGCCAGTATCTGCTCCCTGCTTGTGTGTTGGAGGTCGCTGAGTAGTGCGCGAGCAAAATTT
Features (pLannotate 1.2.2; 19 found; start..end, strand, type, name):
    103..482     +  enhancer       CMV enhancer: human cytomegalovirus immediate early enhancer
    483..686     +  promoter       CMV promoter: human cytomegalovirus (CMV) immediate early promoter
    728..746     +  promoter       T7 promoter: promoter for bacteriophage T7 RNA polymerase
    760..1257    +  CDS            tadA: TADA_ECOLI - Also known as yfhC. Experimental evidence at protein level: Swiss-Prot protein existence level 1. Catalyzes the deamination of adenosine to inosine at the wobble position 34 of tRNA(Arg2). Essential for cell viability. From Escherichia coli (strain K12).
   1258..1356    +  CDS            ABE(7.10) (fragment): adenine base editor comprising wild-type E. coli TadA fused to the evolved TadA*(7.10) mutant (Gaudelli et al., 2017)
   1357..2958    +  CDS            dCas9(N): N-terminal portion of catalytically inactive Streptococcus pyogenes dCas9 carrying the D10A mutation (Zetsche et al., 2015)
   2959..5453    +  CDS            Cas9(C) (fragment): C-terminal portion of Streptococcus pyogenes Cas9 (Zetsche et al., 2015)
   5767..6015    +  CDS            UGI: UNGI_BPPB2 - Experimental evidence at protein level: Swiss-Prot protein existence level 1. This protein binds specifically and reversibly to the host uracil-DNA glycosylase, preventing removal of uracil residues from PBS2 DNA by the host uracil-excision repair system. From Bacillus phage PBS2 (Bacteriophage PBS2).
   6157..6381    +  polyA_signal   bGH poly(A) signal: bovine growth hormone polyadenylation signal
   6385..6406    +  promoter       SV40 promoter (fragment): SV40 enhancer and early promoter
   6411..6427    +  misc_feature   MCS (fragment): pBluescript multiple cloning site
   6476..6492    -  protein_bind   lac operator: The lac repressor binds to the lac operator to inhibit transcription in E. coli. This inhibition can be relieved by adding lactose or isopropyl-β-D-thiogalactopyranoside (IPTG). lac repressor encoded by lacI
   6500..6530    -  promoter       lac promoter: promoter for the E. coli lac operon
   6545..6566    -  protein_bind   CAP binding site: CAP binding activates transcription in the presence of cAMP. E. coli catabolite activator protein
   6579..6671    -  CDS            lacI (fragment): lac repressor; lacI; The lac repressor binds to the lac operator to inhibit transcription in E. coli. This inhibition can be relieved by adding lactose or isopropyl-β-D-thiogalactopyranoside (IPTG).
   6854..7442    -  rep_origin     ori: high-copy-number ColE1/pMB1/pBR322/pUC origin of replication
   7613..8473    -  CDS            AmpR: β-lactamase; bla; confers resistance to ampicillin, carbenicillin, and related antibiotics
   8474..8578    -  promoter       AmpR promoter: bla
   8649..8693    -  misc_feature   bom (fragment): basis of mobility region from pBR322
