[The description below was written by a language model from this plasmid's Addgene catalogue record and pLannotate feature annotations shown in this document.]
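Description:
CBE-T1.3 is a mammalian expression plasmid of about 8.7 kb, built on a CMV/pBR322-type backbone, that encodes a cytosine base editor derived from the E. coli tRNA adenosine deaminase TadA. It is propagated in E. coli as a high-copy plasmid through a ColE1/pMB1-family origin and selected with ampicillin via the β-lactamase gene and its native promoter. Short remnants of lac regulatory elements, a lacI fragment, a pBluescript polylinker fragment, an SV40 promoter fragment and a pBR322 bom fragment are backbone carry-over. No mammalian selection marker is annotated, which is consistent with use by transient transfection.

The payload is a single fusion open reading frame driven by the human CMV immediate-early enhancer and promoter and terminated by the bovine growth hormone polyadenylation signal. A T7 promoter sits just upstream of the coding region and could support in vitro transcription. The reading frame begins with a TadA domain that, according to the record, carries mutations; the associated work describes TadA variants re-engineered to give cytosine base editors, but the specific substitutions are not listed. A short segment matching the base editor linker region joins the deaminase to Streptococcus pyogenes Cas9 bearing D10A. Although the automated annotation labels the N-terminal part "dCas9", only D10A is recorded, which indicates a nickase. A uracil glycosylase inhibitor (UGI) from Bacillus phage PBS2 lies downstream and blocks excision of the uracil produced by deamination, favouring C-to-T outcomes. An unannotated gap lies between Cas9 and this UGI. No guide RNA cassette is annotated, so a guide would have to be supplied separately for targeted C•G-to-T•A editing in mammalian cells.
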