Addgene plasmid #193272: CBE-T1.3
Purpose: Expression of CBE-T1.3 base editor in mammalian cells, CMV promoter
Depositing lab: Nicole Gaudelli. Depositing organization: Beam Therapeutics. Publication: Improved cytosine base editors generated from TadA variants. Lam DK, Feliciano PR, Arif A, Bohnuud T, Fernandez TP, Gehrke JM, Grayson P, Lee KD, Ortega MA, Sawyer C, Schwaegerle ND, Peraro L, Young L, Lee SJ, Ciaramella G, Gaudelli NM. Nat Biotechnol. 2023 Jan 9. doi: 10.1038/s41587-022-01611-9. PubMed 36624149.
Backbone
  Vector backbone: CMV/pBR322
  Vector type: Mammalian Expression
Growth in bacteria
  Bacterial resistance: Ampicillin, 100 μg/mL
  Growth temperature: 37°C
  Growth strain: DH5alpha
  Copy number: High Copy
Gene/Insert
  Gene/Insert name: CBE-T1.3
  Species: Other
  Mutation: D10A (Cas9), TadA mutations within
  Promoter: CMV
  Cloning method: Ligation Independent Cloning
Terms and licenses: Academic/Nonprofit Terms; Industry Terms: Not Available to Industry
How to cite: CBE-T1.3 was a gift from Nicole Gaudelli (Addgene plasmid # 193272 ; http://n2t.net/addgene:193272 ; RRID:Addgene_193272)
